LOCUS       Slingshot2_gRNA_ 2813 bp ds-DNA circular 22-OCT-2020
DEFINITION  .
ACCESSION
VERSION
SOURCE      .
  ORGANISM  .
COMMENT
COMMENT     ApEinfo:methylated:1
FEATURES             Location/Qualifiers
     misc_feature    73..313
                     /locus_tag="U6 promoter"
                     /label="U6 promoter"
                     /ApEinfo_label="U6 promoter"
                     /ApEinfo_fwdcolor="#ff80c0"
                     /ApEinfo_revcolor="green"
                     /ApEinfo_graphicformat="arrow_data {{0 1 2 0 0 -1} {} 0}
                     width 5 offset 0"
     misc_feature    342..417
                     /locus_tag="gRNA scafold"
                     /label="gRNA scafold"
                     /ApEinfo_label="gRNA scafold"
                     /ApEinfo_fwdcolor="#c0c0c0"
                     /ApEinfo_revcolor="green"
                     /ApEinfo_graphicformat="arrow_data {{0 1 2 0 0 -1} {} 0}
                     width 5 offset 0"
     misc_feature    342..356
                     /locus_tag="Insert position 2"
                     /label="Insert position 2"
                     /ApEinfo_label="Insert position 2"
                     /ApEinfo_fwdcolor="#0000a0"
                     /ApEinfo_revcolor="green"
                     /ApEinfo_graphicformat="arrow_data {{0 1 2 0 0 -1} {} 0}
                     width 5 offset 0"
     misc_feature    182..210
                     /locus_tag="gRNA backbone seq-F"
                     /label="gRNA backbone seq-F"
                     /ApEinfo_label="gRNA backbone seq-F"
                     /ApEinfo_fwdcolor="cyan"
                     /ApEinfo_revcolor="green"
                     /ApEinfo_graphicformat="arrow_data {{0 1 2 0 0 -1} {} 0}
                     width 5 offset 0"
     misc_feature    307..321
                     /locus_tag="Insert position1"
                     /label="Insert position1"
                     /ApEinfo_label="Insert position1"
                     /ApEinfo_fwdcolor="#ff0000"
                     /ApEinfo_revcolor="green"
                     /ApEinfo_graphicformat="arrow_data {{0 1 2 0 0 -1} {} 0}
                     width 5 offset 0"
ORIGIN
        1 tttgaatgta tttagaaaaa taaacaaata ggggttccgc gcacatttcc ccgaaaagtg
       61 ccacctgacg tcGAGGGCCT ATTTCCCATG ATTCCTTCAT ATTTGCATAT ACGATACAAG
      121 GCTGTTAGAG AGATAATTAG AATTAATTTG ACTGTAAACA CAAAGATATT AGTACAAAAT
      181 ACGTGACGTA GAAAGTAATA ATTTCTTGGG TAGTTTGCAG TTTTAAAATT ATGTTTTAAA
      241 ATGGACTATC ATATGCTTAC CGTAACTTGA AAGTATTTCG ATTTCTTGGC TTTATATATC
      301 TTGTGGAAAG GACGAAACAC CgGCAGTAGC ACTTGTACCA TGTTTTAGAG CTAGAAATAG
      361 CAAGTTAAAA TAAGGCTAGT CCGTTATCAA CTTGAAAAAG TGGCACCGAG TCGGTGCTTT
      421 TTTTCTAGAC CCAGCTTTCT TGTACAAAGT TGGCATTAga tccgctgcat taatgaatcg
      481 gccaacgcgc ggggagaggc ggtttgcgta ttgggcgctc ttccgcttcc tcgctcactg
      541 actcgctgcg ctcggtcgtt cggctgcggc gagcggtatc agctcactca aaggcggtaa
      601 tacggttatc cacagaatca ggggataacg caggaaagaa catgtgagca aaaggccaga
      661 attcGAGCTC ggtacccggg gatcctctag agtcgacctg caggcatgca agcttggcgt
      721 aatcatggtc atagctgttt cctgtgtgaa attgttatcc gctcacaatt ccacacaaca
      781 tacgagccgg aagcataaag tgtaaagcct ggggtgccta atgagtgagc taactcacat
      841 taattgcgtt gcgctcactg cccgctttcc agtcgggaaa cctgtcgtgc CAGCTGcatt
      901 aatgaatcgg ccaacgcgcg gggagaggcg gtttgcgtat tgggcgctct tccgcttcct
      961 cgctcactga ctcgctgcgc tcggtcgttc ggctgcggcg agcggtatca gctcactcaa
     1021 aggcggtaat acggttatcc acagaatcag gggataacgc aggaaagaac atgtgagcaa
     1081 aaggccagca aaaggccagg aaccgtaaaa aggccgcgtt gctggcgttt ttccataggc
     1141 tccgcccccc tgacgagcat cacaaaaatc gacgctcaag tcagaggtgg cgaaacccga
     1201 caggactata aagataccag gcgtttcccc ctggaagctc cctcgtgcgc tctcctgttc
     1261 cgaccctgcc gcttaccgga tacctgtccg cctttctccc ttcgggaagc gtggcgcttt
     1321 ctcatagctc acgctgtagg tatctcagtt cggtgtaggt cgttcgctcc aagctgggct
     1381 gtgtgcacga accccccgtt cagcccgacc gctgcgcctt atccggtaac tatcgtcttg
     1441 agtccaaccc ggtaagacac gacttatcgc cactggcagc agccactggt aacaggatta
     1501 gcagagcgag gtatgtaggc ggtgctacag agttcttgaa gtggtggcct aactacggct
     1561 acactagaag aacagtattt ggtatctgcg ctctgctgaa gccagttacc ttcggaaaaa
     1621 gagttggtag ctcttgatcc ggcaaacaaa ccaccgctgg tagcggtggt ttttttgttt
     1681 gcaagcagca gattacgcgc agaaaaaaag gatctcaaga agatcctttg atcttttcta
     1741 cggggtctga cgctcagtgg aacgaaaact cacgttaagg gattttggtc atgagattat
     1801 caaaaaggat cttcacctag atccttttaa attaaaaatg aagttttaaa tcaatctaaa
     1861 gtatatatga gtaaacttgg tctgacagtt accaatgctt aatcagtgag gcacctatct
     1921 cagcgatctg tctatttcgt tcatccatag ttgcctgact ccccgtcgtg tagataacta
     1981 cgatacggga gggcttacca tctggcccca gtgctgcaat gataccgcga gacccacgct
     2041 caccggctcc agatttatca gcaataaacc agccagccgg aagggccgag cgcagaagtg
     2101 gtcctgcaac tttatccgcc tccatccagt ctattaattg ttgccgggaa gctagagtaa
     2161 gtagttcgcc agttaatagt ttgcgcaacg ttgttgccat tgctacaggc atcgtggtgt
     2221 cacgctcgtc gtttggtatg gcttcattca gctccggttc ccaacgatca aggcgagtta
     2281 catgatcccc catgttgtgc aaaaaagcgg ttagctcctt cggtcctccg atcgttgtca
     2341 gaagtaagtt ggccgcagtg ttatcactca tggttatggc agcactgcat aattctctta
     2401 ctgtcatgcc atccgtaaga tgcttttctg tgactggtga gtactcaacc aagtcattct
     2461 gagaatagtg tatgcggcga ccgagttgct cttgcccggc gtcaatacgg gataataccg
     2521 cgccacatag cagaacttta aaagtgctca tcattggaaa acgttcttcg gggcgaaaac
     2581 tctcaaggat cttaccgctg ttgagatcca gttcgatgta acccactcgt gcacccaact
     2641 gatcttcagc atcttttact ttcaccagcg tttctgggtg agcaaaaaca ggaaggcaaa
     2701 atgccgcaaa aaagggaata agggcgacac ggaaatgttg aatactcata ctcttccttt
     2761 ttcaatatta ttgaagcatt tatcagggtt attgtctcat gagcggatac ata
//
