>Addgene plasmid #163399 | Ssh2 gRNA#3 | addgene full sequence | sequence record 341098 | Addgene NGS Result
TTTGAATGTATTTAGAAAAATAAACAAATAGGGGTTCCGCGCACATTTCCCCGAAAAGTGCCACCTGACG
TGAGGGCCTATTTCCCATGATTCCTTCATATTTGCATATACGATACAAGGCTGTTAGAGAGATAATTAGA
ATTAATTTGACTGTAAACACAAAGATATTAGTACAAAATACGTGACGTAGAAAGTAATAATTTCTTGGGT
AGTTTGCAGTTTTAAAATTATGTTTTAAAATGGACTATCATATGCTTACCGTAACTTGAAAGTATTTCGA
TTTCTTGGCTTTATATATCTTGTGGAAAGGACGAAACACCGGCAGTAGCACTTGTACCATGTTTTAGAGC
TAGAAATAGCAAGTTAAAATAAGGCTAGTCCGTTATCAACTTGAAAAAGTGGCACCGAGTCGGTGCTTTT
TTTCTAGACCCAGCTTTCTTGTACAAAGTTGGCATTAGATCCGCTGCATTAATGAATCGGCCAACGCGCG
GGGAGAGGCGGTTTGCGTATTGGGCGCTCTTCCGCTTCCTCGCTCACTGACTCGCTGCGCTCGGTCGTTC
GGCTGCGGCGAGCGGTATCAGCTCACTCAAAGGCGGTAATACGGTTATCCACAGAATCAGGGGATAACGC
AGGAAAGAACATGTGAGCAAAAGGCCAGAATTCGAGCTCGGTACCCGGGGATCCTCTAGAGTCGACCTGC
AGGCATGCAAGCTTGGCGTAATCATGGTCATAGCTGTTTCCTGTGTGAAATTGTTATCCGCTCACAATTC
CACACAACATACGAGCCGGAAGCATAAAGTGTAAAGCCTGGGGTGCCTAATGAGTGAGCTAACTCACATT
AATTGCGTTGCGCTCACTGCCCGCTTTCCAGTCGGGAAACCTGTCGTGCCAGCTGCATTAATGAATCGGC
CAACGCGCGGGGAGAGGCGGTTTGCGTATTGGGCGCTCTTCCGCTTCCTCGCTCACTGACTCGCTGCGCT
CGGTCGTTCGGCTGCGGCGAGCGGTATCAGCTCACTCAAAGGCGGTAATACGGTTATCCACAGAATCAGG
GGATAACGCAGGAAAGAACATGTGAGCAAAAGGCCAGCAAAAGGCCAGGAACCGTAAAAAGGCCGCGTTG
CTGGCGTTTTTCCATAGGCTCCGCCCCCCTGACGAGCATCACAAAAATCGACGCTCAAGTCAGAGGTGGC
GAAACCCGACAGGACTATAAAGATACCAGGCGTTTCCCCCTGGAAGCTCCCTCGTGCGCTCTCCTGTTCC
GACCCTGCCGCTTACCGGATACCTGTCCGCCTTTCTCCCTTCGGGAAGCGTGGCGCTTTCTCATAGCTCA
CGCTGTAGGTATCTCAGTTCGGTGTAGGTCGTTCGCTCCAAGCTGGGCTGTGTGCACGAACCCCCCGTTC
AGCCCGACCGCTGCGCCTTATCCGGTAACTATCGTCTTGAGTCCAACCCGGTAAGACACGACTTATCGCC
ACTGGCAGCAGCCACTGGTAACAGGATTAGCAGAGCGAGGTATGTAGGCGGTGCTACAGAGTTCTTGAAG
TGGTGGCCTAACTACGGCTACACTAGAAGAACAGTATTTGGTATCTGCGCTCTGCTGAAGCCAGTTACCT
TCGGAAAAAGAGTTGGTAGCTCTTGATCCGGCAAACAAACCACCGCTGGTAGCGGTGGTTTTTTTGTTTG
CAAGCAGCAGATTACGCGCAGAAAAAAAGGATCTCAAGAAGATCCTTTGATCTTTTCTACGGGGTCTGAC
GCTCAGTGGAACGAAAACTCACGTTAAGGGATTTTGGTCATGAGATTATCAAAAAGGATCTTCACCTAGA
TCCTTTTAAATTAAAAATGAAGTTTTAAATCAATCTAAAGTATATATGAGTAAACTTGGTCTGACAGTTA
CCAATGCTTAATCAGTGAGGCACCTATCTCAGCGATCTGTCTATTTCGTTCATCCATAGTTGCCTGACTC
CCCGTCGTGTAGATAACTACGATACGGGAGGGCTTACCATCTGGCCCCAGTGCTGCAATGATACCGCGAG
ACCCACGCTCACCGGCTCCAGATTTATCAGCAATAAACCAGCCAGCCGGAAGGGCCGAGCGCAGAAGTGG
TCCTGCAACTTTATCCGCCTCCATCCAGTCTATTAATTGTTGCCGGGAAGCTAGAGTAAGTAGTTCGCCA
GTTAATAGTTTGCGCAACGTTGTTGCCATTGCTACAGGCATCGTGGTGTCACGCTCGTCGTTTGGTATGG
CTTCATTCAGCTCCGGTTCCCAACGATCAAGGCGAGTTACATGATCCCCCATGTTGTGCAAAAAAGCGGT
TAGCTCCTTCGGTCCTCCGATCGTTGTCAGAAGTAAGTTGGCCGCAGTGTTATCACTCATGGTTATGGCA
GCACTGCATAATTCTCTTACTGTCATGCCATCCGTAAGATGCTTTTCTGTGACTGGTGAGTACTCAACCA
AGTCATTCTGAGAATAGTGTATGCGGCGACCGAGTTGCTCTTGCCCGGCGTCAATACGGGATAATACCGC
GCCACATAGCAGAACTTTAAAAGTGCTCATCATTGGAAAACGTTCTTCGGGGCGAAAACTCTCAAGGATC
TTACCGCTGTTGAGATCCAGTTCGATGTAACCCACTCGTGCACCCAACTGATCTTCAGCATCTTTTACTT
TCACCAGCGTTTCTGGGTGAGCAAAAACAGGAAGGCAAAATGCCGCAAAAAAGGGAATAAGGGCGACACG
GAAATGTTGAATACTCATACTCTTCCTTTTTCAATATTATTGAAGCATTTATCAGGGTTATTGTCTCATG
AGCGGATACATA
Features (pLannotate 1.2.2; 13 found; start..end, strand, type, name):
     72..312     +  promoter       U6 promoter: RNA polymerase III promoter for human U6 snRNA
    341..416     +  misc_RNA       gRNA scaffold: guide RNA scaffold for the Streptococcus pyogenes CRISPR/Cas9 system
    428..449     -  protein_bind   attB2 (fragment): mutant version of attB; recombination site for the Gateway® BP reaction BP Clonase™
    463..517     -  CDS            lacI (fragment): lac repressor; lacI; The lac repressor binds to the lac operator to inhibit transcription in E. coli. This inhibition can be relieved by adding lactose or isopropyl-β-D-thiogalactopyranoside (IPTG).
    519..652     -  rep_origin     RSF ori (fragment): Plasmids containing the RSF 1030 origin of replication can be propagated in E. coli cells that contain additional plasmids with compatible origins.
    658..714     +  misc_feature   MCS: pUC18/19 multiple cloning site
    751..767     -  protein_bind   lac operator: The lac repressor binds to the lac operator to inhibit transcription in E. coli. This inhibition can be relieved by adding lactose or isopropyl-β-D-thiogalactopyranoside (IPTG). lac repressor encoded by lacI
    775..805     -  promoter       lac promoter: promoter for the E. coli lac operon
    820..841     -  protein_bind   CAP binding site: CAP binding activates transcription in the presence of cAMP. E. coli catabolite activator protein
    854..946     -  CDS            lacI (fragment): lac repressor; lacI; The lac repressor binds to the lac operator to inhibit transcription in E. coli. This inhibition can be relieved by adding lactose or isopropyl-β-D-thiogalactopyranoside (IPTG).
   1129..1717    -  rep_origin     ori: high-copy-number ColE1/pMB1/pBR322/pUC origin of replication
   1888..2748    -  CDS            AmpR: β-lactamase; bla; confers resistance to ampicillin, carbenicillin, and related antibiotics
   2749..41      -  promoter       AmpR promoter (across the origin): bla
