[The description below was written by a language model from this plasmid's Addgene catalogue record, the feature table of its GenBank file and pLannotate feature annotations shown in this document.]
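Description:
Ssh2 gRNA#3 is a small (about 2.8 kb) mammalian CRISPR guide-RNA expression plasmid built on a minimal "gRNA backbone" vector. It is designed for Cas9-mediated knockout of mouse Ssh2 (Slingshot 2, also known as SSH-2L) in mammalian cells. The payload is a single RNA polymerase III transcription unit. A human U6 promoter drives a short Ssh2-targeting spacer, which lies in the gap between the annotated promoter and the Streptococcus pyogenes Cas9 guide RNA scaffold. The two annotated "insert position" marks flank this gap and show where the guide was cloned. The "#3" in the name suggests that this is one of several guides made against the same gene.

No Cas9 coding sequence, mammalian selection marker or fluorescent reporter is annotated. The nuclease therefore has to come from a separate source, such as a co-delivered Cas9 expression construct or a Cas9-expressing cell or animal.

The plasmid is propagated in E. coli with ampicillin selection, through the β-lactamase gene and its own promoter. Replication relies on a ColE1/pUC-type origin. The catalogue lists the plasmid as low copy, although this type of origin is usually annotated as high copy. The remaining annotated features appear to be cloning-vector remnants with no evident role in guide expression: a pUC-type multiple cloning site, lac promoter/operator and CAP binding site, short lacI and RSF origin fragments, and a partial Gateway attB2 site. The associated publication concerns dendrite remodeling in olfactory bulb mitral cells, which is consistent with using the plasmid for loss-of-function studies of Ssh2 in mouse neurons.
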