Addgene plasmid #163399: Ssh2 gRNA#3
Purpose: Cas9-mediated knockout of Ssh2 in mammalian cells
Depositing lab: Takeshi Imai. Depositing organization: Kyushu University. Publication: BMPR-2 gates activity-dependent stabilization of primary dendrites during mitral cell remodeling. Aihara S, Fujimoto S, Sakaguchi R, Imai T. Cell Rep. 2021 Jun 22;35(12):109276. doi: 10.1016/j.celrep.2021.109276. PubMed 34161760.
Backbone
  Vector backbone: gRNA backbone
  Backbone size w/o insert (bp): 2763
  Total vector size (bp): 2813
  Vector type: Mammalian Expression, CRISPR
Growth in bacteria
  Bacterial resistance: Ampicillin, 100 μg/mL
  Growth temperature: 37°C
  Growth strain: DH5alpha
  Copy number: Low Copy
Gene/Insert
  Gene/Insert name: Ssh2
  gRNA/shRNA sequence: TGCAGTAGCACTTGTACCATGGG
  Species: M. musculus (mouse)
  GenBank ID: NM_177710.4
  Entrez Gene: Ssh2 (a.k.a. SSH, SSH-2, SSH-2L, mSSH-2L)
Terms and licenses: Academic/Nonprofit Terms; Industry Terms: Not Available to Industry
How to cite: Ssh2 gRNA#3 was a gift from Takeshi Imai (Addgene plasmid # 163399 ; http://n2t.net/addgene:163399 ; RRID:Addgene_163399)
